Addgene plasmid #64759: pMT004
Purpose: Recombination-Induced Tag Exchange (RITE) Cassette, V5 to an HA-6xHIS epitope tag, Hygro selection
Depositing lab: Fred van Leeuwen. Depositing organization: Netherlands Cancer Institute. Publication: Recombination-induced tag exchange (RITE) cassette series to monitor protein dynamics in Saccharomyces cerevisiae. Terweij M, van Welsem T, van Deventer S, Verzijlbergen KF, Menendez-Benito V, Ontoso D, San-Segundo P, Neefjes J, van Leeuwen F. G3 (Bethesda). 2013 Aug 7;3(8):1261-72. doi: 10.1534/g3.113.006213. PubMed 23708297.
Backbone
  Vector backbone: unknown
  Vector type: RITE cassette
Growth in bacteria
  Bacterial resistance: Ampicillin, 100 μg/mL
  Growth temperature: 37°C
  Growth strain: DH5alpha
  Copy number: Unknown
Gene/Insert
  Gene/Insert name: RITE cassette
  Species: Synthetic
  Promoter: none
  Cloning method: Unknown
  Sequencing primers: 5′ M13-F20; 3′ M13R
Terms and licenses: Academic/Nonprofit Terms; Industry Terms: Not Available to Industry
How to cite: pMT004 was a gift from Fred van Leeuwen (Addgene plasmid # 64759 ; http://n2t.net/addgene:64759 ; RRID:Addgene_64759)
