[The description below was written by a language model from this plasmid's Addgene catalogue record and pLannotate feature annotations shown in this document.]
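Description:
pMT004 is a 5.4 kb E. coli template plasmid carrying a Recombination-Induced Tag Exchange (RITE) cassette for use in Saccharomyces cerevisiae. The record lists the backbone as unknown, but the annotated features are those of a standard phagemid cloning vector. These include a high-copy ColE1/pUC-type origin, an f1 origin, an ampicillin resistance gene with its own promoter, a lacZα fragment with lac promoter/operator elements, and T7 and T3 promoters flanking the insert region. M13 forward and reverse sites are used for sequencing. The short bom, rop and lacI fragments called by the annotation software are probably backbone remnants or spurious partial matches rather than functional parts.

The synthetic cassette has no promoter of its own, consistent with a tag module meant to be fused in frame to the 3′ end of a yeast gene and expressed from that gene's native promoter. In order, it contains a loxP site, a V5 epitope tag, the ADH1 terminator, an hphMX hygromycin resistance marker (in the opposite orientation, with the Ashbya gossypii TEF terminator), a second loxP site in the same orientation as the first, and an HA tag. According to the catalogue purpose the HA tag is followed by 6xHis, although the His tag is not separately annotated. Before recombination the tagged protein carries V5 and transcription ends at the ADH1 terminator. Cre-mediated excision between the loxP sites removes V5, the terminator and the hygromycin marker, so newly made protein carries HA-6xHis instead. This permanent genetic switch lets old and newly synthesised pools of a protein be distinguished and followed, which the associated publication applies to monitoring protein dynamics in budding yeast.
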