Features (pLannotate 1.2.2; 23 found; start..end, strand, type, name):
    137..235     +  misc_feature   bom (fragment): basis of mobility region from pBR322
    236..691     -  rep_origin     f1 ori (sequence partly withheld): f1 bacteriophage origin of replication; arrow indicates direction of (+) strand synthesis
    699..856     -  CDS            lacZα (fragment): LacZα fragment of β-galactosidase; lacZ fragment
    859..877     +  promoter       T7 promoter: promoter for bacteriophage T7 RNA polymerase
    931..964     -  protein_bind   loxP: Cre-mediated recombination occurs in the 8-bp core sequence (GCATACAT). Cre recombinase
    973..1013    +  CDS            V5 tag (fragment): epitope tag from simian virus 5
   1032..1219    +  terminator     ADH1 terminator: S. cerevisiae ADH1; transcription terminator for the S. cerevisiae alcohol dehydrogenase 1 (ADH1) gene
   1251..1275    +  misc_feature   bom (fragment): basis of mobility region from pBR322
   1338..1535    -  terminator     TEF terminator: Ashbya gossypii TEF terminator
   1338..2913    -  gene           hphMX6: yeast selectable marker conferring hygromycin resistance
   2978..3001    +  misc_feature   bom (fragment): basis of mobility region from pBR322
   3008..3041    -  protein_bind   loxP: Cre-mediated recombination occurs in the 8-bp core sequence (GCATACAT). Cre recombinase
   3050..3076    +  CDS            3xHA (fragment): three tandem HA epitope tags
   3121..3177    +  misc_feature   MCS: pUC18/19 multiple cloning site
   3184..3202    -  promoter       T3 promoter: promoter for bacteriophage T3 RNA polymerase
   3247..3263    -  protein_bind   lac operator: The lac repressor binds to the lac operator to inhibit transcription in E. coli. This inhibition can be relieved by adding lactose or isopropyl-β-D-thiogalactopyranoside (IPTG). lac repressor encoded by lacI
   3271..3301    -  promoter       lac promoter: promoter for the E. coli lac operon
   3316..3337    -  protein_bind   CAP binding site: CAP binding activates transcription in the presence of cAMP. E. coli catabolite activator protein
   3350..3442    -  CDS            lacI (fragment): lac repressor; lacI; The lac repressor binds to the lac operator to inhibit transcription in E. coli. This inhibition can be relieved by adding lactose or isopropyl-β-D-thiogalactopyranoside (IPTG).
   3625..4213    -  rep_origin     ori: high-copy-number ColE1/pMB1/pBR322/pUC origin of replication
   4384..5244    -  CDS            AmpR: β-lactamase; bla; confers resistance to ampicillin, carbenicillin, and related antibiotics
   5245..5349    -  promoter       AmpR promoter: bla
   5444..35      +  CDS            rop (fragment) (across the origin): Rop protein, which maintains plasmids at low copy number; rop
>Addgene plasmid #64759 | pMT004 | depositor full sequence | sequence record 109176 | Full Sequence
TCGCGCGTTTCGGTGATGACGGTGAAAACCTCTGACACATGCAGCTCCCGGAGACGGTCACAGCTTGTCT
GTAAGCGGATGCCGGGAGCAGACAAGCCCGTCAGGGCGCGTCAGCGGGTGTTGGCGGGTGTCGGGGCTGG
CTTAACTATGCGGCATCAGAGCCATTGTACTGAGAGTGCACCATATGCGGTGTGAAATACCGCACAGATG
CGTAAGGAGAAAATACCGCATCAGGAAATTGTAAACGTTAATATTTTGTTAAAATTCGCGTTAAATTTTT
GTTAAATCAGCTCATTTTTTAACCAATAGGCCGAAATCGGCAAAATCCCTTATAAATCAAAAGAATAGAC
CGAGATAGGGT
[37 nt withheld, positions 362-398]
AAAGAACGTGGACTCCAACGTCAAAGG
[49 nt withheld, positions 426-474]
T
[91 nt withheld, positions 476-566]
G
[124 nt withheld, positions 568-691]
CGCGCCATTCGCCATTCAGGCTGCGCAACTGTTGGGAAGGGCGATCGGTGCGGGCCTCTTCGCTATTACG
CCAGCTGGCGAAAGGGGGATGTGCTGCAAGGCGATTAAGTTGGGTAACGCCAGGGTTTTCCCAGTCACGA
CGTTGTAAAACGACGGCCAGTGAATTGTAATACGACTCACTATAGGGCGAATTGGGCCCAATGCATTGGC
GCCGCGGCCGCGGTGGATCTGGTGGATCTATAACTTCGTATAATGTATGCTATACGAAGTTATCAGGTAC
CGGTAAGCCTATCCCTAACCCTCTCCTCGGTCTCGATTCTACTAGTTAACTTCTAAATAAGCGAATTTCT
TATGATTTATGATTTTTATTATTAAATAAGTTATAAAAAAAATAAGTGTATACAAATTTTAAAGTGACTC
TTAGGTTTTAAAACGAAAATTCTTATTCTTGAGTAACTCTTTCCTGTAGGTCAGGTTGCTTTCTCAGGTA
TAGTATGAGGTCGCTCTTATTGACCACACCTCTACCGGCAGATCCGCTAGGGATAACAGGGTAAGGATCC
AGATTGTACTGAGAGTGCACCATAATCATCGATGAATTCGAGCTCGTTTTCGACACTGGATGGCGGCGTT
AGTATCGAATCGACAGCAGTATAGCGACCAGCATTCACATACGATTGACGCATGATATTACTTTCTGCGC
ACTTAACTTCGCATCTGGGCAGATGATGTCGAGGCGAAAAAAAATATAAATCACGCTAACATTTGATTAA
AATAGAACAACTACAATATAAAAAAACTATACAAATGACAAGTTCTTGAAAACAAGAATCTTTTTATTGT
CAGTACTGATTATTCCTTTGCCCTCGGACGAGTGCTGGGGCGTCGGTTTCCACTATCGGCGAGTACTTCT
ACACAGCCATCGGTCCAGACGGCCGCGCTTCTGCGGGCGATTTGTGTACGCCCGACAGTCCCGGCTCCGG
ATCGGACGATTGCGTCGCATCGACCCTGCGCCCAAGCTGCATCATCGAAATTGCCGTCAACCAAGCTCTG
ATAGAGTTGGTCAAGACCAATGCGGAGCATATACGCCCGGAGCCGCGGCGATCCTGCAAGCTCCGGATGC
CTCCGCTCGAAGTAGCGCGTCTGCTGCTCCATACAAGCCAACCACGGCCTCCAGAAGAAGATGTTGGCGA
CCTCGTATTGGGAATCCCCGAACATCGCCTCGCTCCAGTCAATGACCGCTGTTATGCGGCCATTGTCCGT
CAGGACATTGTTGGAGCCGAAATCCGCGTGCACGAGGTGCCGGACTTCGGGGCAGTCCTCGGCCCAAAGC
ATCAGCTCATCGAGAGCCTGCGCGACGGACGCACTGACGGTGTCGTCCATCACAGTTTGCCAGTGATACA
CATGGGGATCAGCAATCGCGCATATGAAATCACGCCATGTAGTGTATTGACCGATTCCTTGCGGTCCGAA
TGGGCCGAACCCGCTCGTCTGGCTAAGATCGGCCGCAGCGATCGCATCCATGGCCTCCGCGACCGGCTGC
AGAACAGCGGGCAGTTCGGTTTCAGGCAGGTCTTGCAACGTGACACCCTGTGCACGGCGGGAGATGCAAT
AGGTCAGGCTCTCGCTGAATTCCCCAATGTCAAGCACTTCCGGAATCGGGAGCGCGGCCGATGCAAAGTG
CCGATAAACATAACGATCTTTGTAGAAACCATCGGCGCAGCTATTTACCCGCAGGACATATCCACGCCCT
CCTACATCGAAGCTGAAAGCACGAGATTCTTCGCCCTCCGAGAGCTGCATCAGGTCGGAGACGCTGTCGA
ACTTTTCGATCAGAAACTTCTCGACAGACGTCGCGGTGAGTTCAGGCTTTTTACCCATGGTTGTTTATGT
TCGGATGTGATGTGAGAACTGTATCCTAGCAAGATTTTAAAAGGAAGTATATGAAAGAAGAACCTCAGTG
GCAAATCCTAACCTTTTATATTTCTCTACAGGGGCGCGGCGTGGGGACAATTCAACGCGTCTGTGAGGGG
AGCGTTTCCCTGCTCGCAGGTCCGCAGCGAGGAGCCGTAATTTTTGCTTCGCGCCGTGCGGCCATCAAAA
TGTATGGATGCAAATGATTATACATGGGGATGTATGGGCTAAATGTACGGGCGACAGTCACATCATGCCC
CTGAGCTGCGCACGTCAAGACTGTCAAGGAGGGTATTCTGGGCCTCCATGTCGCTGGCCGGGTGACCCGG
CGGGGACGAGGCAAGCTAAACAGATCTGGCGCGCCTTAATTAACCCTATGCGGTGTGAAATACCGCACAG
TCTAGAATAACTTCGTATAATGTATGCTATACGAAGTTATCAGGAACTTACCCATACGATGTTCCTGACT
ATGCGCACCATCATCACCATCACACTAGTTAATGTACATAAGCGGCCGCGAATTCGAGCTCGGTACCCGG
GGATCCTCTAGAGTCGACCTGCAGGCATGCAAGCTTTTGTTCCCTTTAGTGAGGGTTAATTTCGAGCTTG
GCGTAATCATGGTCATAGCTGTTTCCTGTGTGAAATTGTTATCCGCTCACAATTCCACACAACATACGAG
CCGGAAGCATAAAGTGTAAAGCCTGGGGTGCCTAATGAGTGAGCTAACTCACATTAATTGCGTTGCGCTC
ACTGCCCGCTTTCCAGTCGGGAAACCTGTCGTGCCAGCTGCATTAATGAATCGGCCAACGCGCGGGGAGA
GGCGGTTTGCGTATTGGGCGCTCTTCCGCTTCCTCGCTCACTGACTCGCTGCGCTCGGTCGTTCGGCTGC
GGCGAGCGGTATCAGCTCACTCAAAGGCGGTAATACGGTTATCCACAGAATCAGGGGATAACGCAGGAAA
GAACATGTGAGCAAAAGGCCAGCAAAAGGCCAGGAACCGTAAAAAGGCCGCGTTGCTGGCGTTTTTCCAT
AGGCTCCGCCCCCCTGACGAGCATCACAAAAATCGACGCTCAAGTCAGAGGTGGCGAAACCCGACAGGAC
TATAAAGATACCAGGCGTTTCCCCCTGGAAGCTCCCTCGTGCGCTCTCCTGTTCCGACCCTGCCGCTTAC
CGGATACCTGTCCGCCTTTCTCCCTTCGGGAAGCGTGGCGCTTTCTCATAGCTCACGCTGTAGGTATCTC
AGTTCGGTGTAGGTCGTTCGCTCCAAGCTGGGCTGTGTGCACGAACCCCCCGTTCAGCCCGACCGCTGCG
CCTTATCCGGTAACTATCGTCTTGAGTCCAACCCGGTAAGACACGACTTATCGCCACTGGCAGCAGCCAC
TGGTAACAGGATTAGCAGAGCGAGGTATGTAGGCGGTGCTACAGAGTTCTTGAAGTGGTGGCCTAACTAC
GGCTACACTAGAAGGACAGTATTTGGTATCTGCGCTCTGCTGAAGCCAGTTACCTTCGGAAAAAGAGTTG
GTAGCTCTTGATCCGGCAAACAAACCACCGCTGGTAGCGGTGGTTTTTTTGTTTGCAAGCAGCAGATTAC
GCGCAGAAAAAAAGGATCTCAAGAAGATCCTTTGATCTTTTCTACGGGGTCTGACGCTCAGTGGAACGAA
AACTCACGTTAAGGGATTTTGGTCATGAGATTATCAAAAAGGATCTTCACCTAGATCCTTTTAAATTAAA
AATGAAGTTTTAAATCAATCTAAAGTATATATGAGTAAACTTGGTCTGACAGTTACCAATGCTTAATCAG
TGAGGCACCTATCTCAGCGATCTGTCTATTTCGTTCATCCATAGTTGCCTGACTCCCCGTCGTGTAGATA
ACTACGATACGGGAGGGCTTACCATCTGGCCCCAGTGCTGCAATGATACCGCGAGACCCACGCTCACCGG
CTCCAGATTTATCAGCAATAAACCAGCCAGCCGGAAGGGCCGAGCGCAGAAGTGGTCCTGCAACTTTATC
CGCCTCCATCCAGTCTATTAATTGTTGCCGGGAAGCTAGAGTAAGTAGTTCGCCAGTTAATAGTTTGCGC
AACGTTGTTGCCATTGCTACAGGCATCGTGGTGTCACGCTCGTCGTTTGGTATGGCTTCATTCAGCTCCG
GTTCCCAACGATCAAGGCGAGTTACATGATCCCCCATGTTGTGCAAAAAAGCGGTTAGCTCCTTCGGTCC
TCCGATCGTTGTCAGAAGTAAGTTGGCCGCAGTGTTATCACTCATGGTTATGGCAGCACTGCATAATTCT
CTTACTGTCATGCCATCCGTAAGATGCTTTTCTGTGACTGGTGAGTACTCAACCAAGTCATTCTGAGAAT
AGTGTATGCGGCGACCGAGTTGCTCTTGCCCGGCGTCAATACGGGATAATACCGCGCCACATAGCAGAAC
TTTAAAAGTGCTCATCATTGGAAAACGTTCTTCGGGGCGAAAACTCTCAAGGATCTTACCGCTGTTGAGA
TCCAGTTCGATGTAACCCACTCGTGCACCCAACTGATCTTCAGCATCTTTTACTTTCACCAGCGTTTCTG
GGTGAGCAAAAACAGGAAGGCAAAATGCCGCAAAAAAGGGAATAAGGGCGACACGGAAATGTTGAATACT
CATACTCTTCCTTTTTCAATATTATTGAAGCATTTATCAGGGTTATTGTCTCATGAGCGGATACATATTT
GAATGTATTTAGAAAAATAAACAAATAGGGGTTCCGCGCACATTTCCCCGAAAAGTGCCACCTGACGTCT
AAGAAACCATTATTATCATGACATTAACCTATAAAAATAGGCGTATCACGAGGCCCTTTCGTC
