>Addgene plasmid #64759 | pMT004 | addgene partial sequence | sequence record 113938 | M13pUC-Fwd 5'-CCCAGTCACGACGTTGTAAAACG-3'
TATAGGGCGAATTGGGCCCAATGCATTGGCGCCGCGGCCGCGGTGGATCTGGTGGATCTATAACTTCGTA
TAATGTATGCTATACGAAGTTATCAGGTACCGGTAAGCCTATCCCTAACCCTCTCCTCGGTCTCGATTCT
ACTAGTTAACTTCTAAATAAGCGAATTTCTTATGATTTATGATTTTTATTATTAAATAAGTTATAAAAAA
AATAAGTGTATACAAATTTTAAAGTGACTCTTAGGTTTTAAAACGAAAATTCTTATTCTTGAGTAACTCT
TTCCTGTAGGTCAGGTTGCTTTCTCAGGTATAGTATGAGGTCGCTCTTATTGACCACACCTCTACCGGCA
GATCCGCTAGGGATAACAGGGTAAGGATCCAGATTGTACTGAGAGTGCACCATAATCATCGATGAATTCG
AGCTCGTTTTCGACACTGGATGGCGGCGTTAGTATCGAATCGACAGCAGTATAGCGACCAGCATTCACAT
ACGATTGACGCATGATATTACTTTCTGCGCACTTAACTTCGCATCTGGGCAGATGATGTCGAGGCGAAAA
AAAATATAAATCACGCTAACATTTGATTAAAATAGAACAACTACAATATAAAAAAACTATACAAATGACA
AGTTCTTGAAAACAAGAATCTTTTTATTGTCAGTACTGATTATTCCTTTGCCCTCGGACGAGTGCTGGGG
CGTCGGTTTCCACTATCGGCGAGTACTTCTACACAGCCATCGGTCCAGACGGCCGCGCTTCTGCGGGCGA
TTTGTGTACGCCCGACAGTCCCGGCTCCGGATCGGACGATTGCGTCGCATCGACCCTGCGCCCAAGCTGC
ATCATCGAAATTGCCGTCAACCAAGCTCTGATAGAGTTGGTCAAGACCAATGCGGAGCATATACGCCCGG
AGCCGCGGCGATCCTGCAAGCTCCGGATGCCTCCGCTCGAAGTAGCGCGTCTGCTGCTCCATACAAGCCA
ACCACGGCCTCCAGAAGAAGATGTTGGCGACCTCGTATTGGGAATCCCCGAACATCGCCTCGCTCCAGTC
AATGACCGCTGTTATGCGGCCATTGTCCGTCAGGACATTGTTGG
