>Addgene plasmid #64759 | pMT004 | addgene partial sequence | sequence record 113941 | M13pUC-Rev 5'-AGCGGATAACAATTTCACACAGG-3'
AATTAACCCTCACTAAAGGGAACAAAAGCTTGCATGCCTGCAGGTCGACTCTAGAGGATCCCCGGGTACC
GAGCTCGAATTCGCGGCCGCTTATGTACATTAACTAGTGTGATGGTGATGATGGTGCGCATAGTCAGGAA
CATCGTATGGGTAAGTTCCTGATAACTTCGTATAGCATACATTATACGAAGTTATTCTAGACTGTGCGGT
ATTTCACACCGCATAGGGTTAATTAAGGCGCGCCAGATCTGTTTAGCTTGCCTCGTCCCCGCCGGGTCAC
CCGGCCAGCGACATGGAGGCCCAGAATACCCTCCTTGACAGTCTTGACGTGCGCAGCTCAGGGGCATGAT
GTGACTGTCGCCCGTACATTTAGCCCATACATCCCCATGTATAATCATTTGCATCCATACATTTTGATGG
CCGCACGGCGCGAAGCAAAAATTACGGCTCCTCGCTGCGGACCTGCGAGCAGGGAAACGCTCCCCTCACA
GACGCGTTGAATTGTCCCCACGCCGCGCCCCTGTAGAGAAATATAAAAGGTTAGGATTTGCCACTGAGGT
TCTTCTTTCATATACTTCCTTTTAAAATCTTGCTAGGATACAGTTCTCACATCACATCCGAACATAAACA
ACCATGGGTAAAAAGCCTGAACTCACCGCGACGTCTGTCGAGAAGTTTCTGATCGAAAAGTTCGACAGCG
TCTCCGACCTGATGCAGCTCTCGGAGGGCGAAGAATCTCGTGCTTTCAGCTTCGATGTAGGAGGGCGTGG
ATATGTCCTGCGGGTAAATAGCTGCGCCGATGGTTTCTACAAAGATCGTTATGTTTATCGGCACTTTGCA
TCGGCCGCGCTCCCGATTCCGGAAGTGCTTGACATTGGGGAATTCAGCGAGAGCCTGACCTATTGCATCT
CCCGCCGTGCACAGGGTGTCACGTTGCAAGACCTGCCTGAAACCGAACTGCCCGCTGTTCTGCAGCCGGT
CGCGGAGGCCATGGATGCGATCGCTGCGGCCGATCT
